Addgene plasmid #226856: ABE8e-NG
Purpose: Expresses ABE8e-NG base editor in mammalian cells with eGFP marker
Depositing lab: Alexis Komor. Publication: Genome editing with programmable base editors in human cells. Osgood NRB, Zawalick NM, Sawyer CB, Cowan QT, Gu S, Mawson SJ, Ranzau BL, Li L, Gymrek M, Goren A, Komor AC. Methods Enzymol. 2025;712:351-404. doi: 10.1016/bs.mie.2025.01.001. Epub 2025 Feb 5. PubMed 40121079.
Backbone
  Vector backbone: pCMV
  Vector type: Mammalian Expression
Growth in bacteria
  Bacterial resistance: Ampicillin, 100 μg/mL
  Growth temperature: 37°C
  Growth strain: DH5alpha
  Copy number: High Copy
Gene/Insert
  Gene/Insert name: ABE8e-NG
  Species: Other
  Promoter: CMV
  Cloning method: Unknown
Terms and licenses: Academic/Nonprofit Terms; Industry Terms: Not Available to Industry
How to cite: ABE8e-NG was a gift from Alexis Komor (Addgene plasmid # 226856 ; http://n2t.net/addgene:226856 ; RRID:Addgene_226856)
