[The description below was written by a language model from this plasmid's Addgene catalogue record and pLannotate feature annotations shown in this document.]
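Description:
ABE8e-NG is a 9.0 kb mammalian expression plasmid on a pCMV backbone that produces an adenine base editor together with an EGFP marker. It is maintained in E. coli through a high-copy ColE1/pUC-type origin and selected with ampicillin via the β-lactamase gene and its native promoter. Short remnants of lac regulatory elements, a lacI fragment, a pBR322 bom fragment, and fragments of an SV40 promoter and a multiple cloning site are backbone leftovers with no evident role in the design.

The expression cassette is driven by the human CMV immediate-early enhancer and promoter, with a T7 promoter just downstream that could support in vitro transcription. The open reading frame begins with a TadA-derived adenosine deaminase domain from E. coli; the construct name implies the evolved 8e variant. This is followed after a linker-sized gap by Streptococcus pyogenes Cas9, annotated as two contiguous segments, the first of which carries the D10A mutation. That arrangement is consistent with a nickase-based editor. The "NG" designation implies a Cas9 variant with relaxed NG PAM recognition, although the specific substitutions are not annotated. EGFP lies downstream of Cas9 after a short unannotated gap, and the table does not show how it is coupled to the editor (for example by a 2A peptide or a direct fusion). Nuclear localisation signals are likewise not annotated. A bovine growth hormone polyadenylation signal terminates the transcript.

No guide RNA cassette is present, so a guide must be supplied separately. The plasmid is intended for transfection into mammalian cells to install A•T-to-G•C changes at targeted sites, and green fluorescence allows transfected cells to be identified or enriched.
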