Features (pLannotate 1.2.2; 18 found; start..end, strand, type, name):
    132..335     +  promoter       CMV promoter: human cytomegalovirus (CMV) immediate early promoter
    377..395     +  promoter       T7 promoter: promoter for bacteriophage T7 RNA polymerase
    466..957     +  CDS            tadA: TADA_ECOLI - Also known as yfhC. Experimental evidence at protein level: Swiss-Prot protein existence level 1. Catalyzes the deamination of adenosine to inosine at the wobble position 34 of tRNA(Arg2). Essential for cell viability. From Escherichia coli (strain K12).
   1060..2661    +  CDS            dCas9(N): N-terminal portion of catalytically inactive Streptococcus pyogenes dCas9 carrying the D10A mutation (Zetsche et al., 2015)
   2662..5156    +  CDS            Cas9(C) (fragment): C-terminal portion of Streptococcus pyogenes Cas9 (Zetsche et al., 2015)
   5290..6006    +  CDS            EGFP: EGFP is a basic (constitutively fluorescent) green fluorescent protein published in 1996, derived from Aequorea victoria. It is reported to be a rapidly-maturing weak dimer with moderate acid sensitivity.
   6061..6285    +  polyA_signal   bGH poly(A) signal: bovine growth hormone polyadenylation signal
   6289..6310    +  promoter       SV40 promoter (fragment): SV40 enhancer and early promoter
   6315..6331    +  misc_feature   MCS (fragment): pBluescript multiple cloning site
   6380..6396    -  protein_bind   lac operator: The lac repressor binds to the lac operator to inhibit transcription in E. coli. This inhibition can be relieved by adding lactose or isopropyl-β-D-thiogalactopyranoside (IPTG). lac repressor encoded by lacI
   6404..6434    -  promoter       lac promoter: promoter for the E. coli lac operon
   6449..6470    -  protein_bind   CAP binding site: CAP binding activates transcription in the presence of cAMP. E. coli catabolite activator protein
   6483..6575    -  CDS            lacI (fragment): lac repressor; lacI; The lac repressor binds to the lac operator to inhibit transcription in E. coli. This inhibition can be relieved by adding lactose or isopropyl-β-D-thiogalactopyranoside (IPTG).
   6758..7346    -  rep_origin     ori: high-copy-number ColE1/pMB1/pBR322/pUC origin of replication
   7517..8377    -  CDS            AmpR: β-lactamase; bla; confers resistance to ampicillin, carbenicillin, and related antibiotics
   8378..8482    -  promoter       AmpR promoter: bla
   8553..8597    -  misc_feature   bom (fragment): basis of mobility region from pBR322
   8828..131     +  enhancer       CMV enhancer (across the origin): human cytomegalovirus immediate early enhancer
>Addgene plasmid #226856 | ABE8e-NG | addgene full sequence | sequence record 450492 | Addgene NGS Result
ATATGCCAAGTACGCCCCCTATTGACGTCAATGACGGTAAATGGCCCGCCTGGCATTATGCCCAGTACAT
GACCTTATGGGACTTTCCTACTTGGCAGTACATCTACGTATTAGTCATCGCTATTACCATGGTGATGCGG
TTTTGGCAGTACATCAATGGGCGTGGATAGCGGTTTGACTCACGGGGATTTCCAAGTCTCCACCCCATTG
ACGTCAATGGGAGTTTGTTTTGGCACCAAAATCAACGGGACTTTCCAAAATGTCGTAACAACTCCGCCCC
ATTGACGCAAATGGGCGGTAGGCGTGTACGGTGGGAGGTCTATATAAGCAGAGCTGGTTTAGTGAACCGT
CAGATCCGCTAGAGATCCGCGGCCGCTAATACGACTCACTATAGGGAGAGCCGCCACCATGAAACGGACA
GCCGACGGAAGCGAGTTCGAGTCACCAAAGAAGAAGCGGAAAGTCTCTGAGGTGGAGTTTTCCCACGAGT
ACTGGATGAGACATGCCCTGACCCTGGCCAAGAGGGCACGGGATGAGAGGGAGGTGCCTGTGGGAGCCGT
GCTGGTGCTGAACAATAGAGTGATCGGCGAGGGCTGGAACAGAGCCATCGGCCTGCACGACCCAACAGCC
CATGCCGAAATTATGGCCCTGAGACAGGGCGGCCTGGTCATGCAGAACTACAGACTGATTGACGCCACCC
TGTACGTGACATTCGAGCCTTGCGTGATGTGCGCCGGCGCCATGATCCACTCTAGGATCGGCCGCGTGGT
GTTTGGCGTGAGGAACTCAAAAAGAGGCGCCGCAGGCTCCCTGATGAACGTGCTGAACTACCCCGGCATG
AATCACCGCGTCGAAATTACCGAGGGAATCCTGGCAGATGAATGTGCCGCCCTGCTGTGCGATTTCTATC
GGATGCCTAGACAGGTGTTCAATGCTCAGAAGAAGGCCCAGAGCTCCATCAACTCCGGAGGATCTAGCGG
AGGCTCCTCTGGCTCTGAGACACCTGGCACAAGCGAGAGCGCAACACCTGAAAGCAGCGGGGGCAGCAGC
GGGGGGTCAGACAAGAAGTACAGCATCGGCCTGGCCATCGGCACCAACTCTGTGGGCTGGGCCGTGATCA
CCGACGAGTACAAGGTGCCCAGCAAGAAATTCAAGGTGCTGGGCAACACCGACCGGCACAGCATCAAGAA
GAACCTGATCGGAGCCCTGCTGTTCGACAGCGGCGAAACAGCCGAGGCCACCCGGCTGAAGAGAACCGCC
AGAAGAAGATACACCAGACGGAAGAACCGGATCTGCTATCTGCAAGAGATCTTCAGCAACGAGATGGCCA
AGGTGGACGACAGCTTCTTCCACAGACTGGAAGAGTCCTTCCTGGTGGAAGAGGATAAGAAGCACGAGCG
GCACCCCATCTTCGGCAACATCGTGGACGAGGTGGCCTACCACGAGAAGTACCCCACCATCTACCACCTG
AGAAAGAAACTGGTGGACAGCACCGACAAGGCCGACCTGCGGCTGATCTATCTGGCCCTGGCCCACATGA
TCAAGTTCCGGGGCCACTTCCTGATCGAGGGCGACCTGAACCCCGACAACAGCGACGTGGACAAGCTGTT
CATCCAGCTGGTGCAGACCTACAACCAGCTGTTCGAGGAAAACCCCATCAACGCCAGCGGCGTGGACGCC
AAGGCCATCCTGTCTGCCAGACTGAGCAAGAGCAGACGGCTGGAAAATCTGATCGCCCAGCTGCCCGGCG
AGAAGAAGAATGGCCTGTTCGGAAACCTGATTGCCCTGAGCCTGGGCCTGACCCCCAACTTCAAGAGCAA
CTTCGACCTGGCCGAGGATGCCAAACTGCAGCTGAGCAAGGACACCTACGACGACGACCTGGACAACCTG
CTGGCCCAGATCGGCGACCAGTACGCCGACCTGTTTCTGGCCGCCAAGAACCTGTCCGACGCCATCCTGC
TGAGCGACATCCTGAGAGTGAACACCGAGATCACCAAGGCCCCCCTGAGCGCCTCTATGATCAAGAGATA
CGACGAGCACCACCAGGACCTGACCCTGCTGAAAGCTCTCGTGCGGCAGCAGCTGCCTGAGAAGTACAAA
GAGATTTTCTTCGACCAGAGCAAGAACGGCTACGCCGGCTACATTGACGGCGGAGCCAGCCAGGAAGAGT
TCTACAAGTTCATCAAGCCCATCCTGGAAAAGATGGACGGCACCGAGGAACTGCTCGTGAAGCTGAACAG
AGAGGACCTGCTGCGGAAGCAGCGGACCTTCGACAACGGCAGCATCCCCCACCAGATCCACCTGGGAGAG
CTGCACGCCATTCTGCGGCGGCAGGAAGATTTTTACCCATTCCTGAAGGACAACCGGGAAAAGATCGAGA
AGATCCTGACCTTCCGCATCCCCTACTACGTGGGCCCTCTGGCCAGGGGAAACAGCAGATTCGCCTGGAT
GACCAGAAAGAGCGAGGAAACCATCACCCCCTGGAACTTCGAGGAAGTGGTGGACAAGGGCGCTTCCGCC
CAGAGCTTCATCGAGCGGATGACCAACTTCGATAAGAACCTGCCCAACGAGAAGGTGCTGCCCAAGCACA
GCCTGCTGTACGAGTACTTCACCGTGTATAACGAGCTGACCAAAGTGAAATACGTGACCGAGGGAATGAG
AAAGCCCGCCTTCCTGAGCGGCGAGCAGAAAAAGGCCATCGTGGACCTGCTGTTCAAGACCAACCGGAAA
GTGACCGTGAAGCAGCTGAAAGAGGACTACTTCAAGAAAATCGAGTGCTTCGACTCCGTGGAAATCTCCG
GCGTGGAAGATCGGTTCAACGCCTCCCTGGGCACATACCACGATCTGCTGAAAATTATCAAGGACAAGGA
CTTCCTGGACAATGAGGAAAACGAGGACATTCTGGAAGATATCGTGCTGACCCTGACACTGTTTGAGGAC
AGAGAGATGATCGAGGAACGGCTGAAAACCTATGCCCACCTGTTCGACGACAAAGTGATGAAGCAGCTGA
AGCGGCGGAGATACACCGGCTGGGGCAGGCTGAGCCGGAAGCTGATCAACGGCATCCGGGACAAGCAGTC
CGGCAAGACAATCCTGGATTTCCTGAAGTCCGACGGCTTCGCCAACAGAAACTTCATGCAGCTGATCCAC
GACGACAGCCTGACCTTTAAAGAGGACATCCAGAAAGCCCAGGTGTCCGGCCAGGGCGATAGCCTGCACG
AGCACATTGCCAATCTGGCCGGCAGCCCCGCCATTAAGAAGGGCATCCTGCAGACAGTGAAGGTGGTGGA
CGAGCTCGTGAAAGTGATGGGCCGGCACAAGCCCGAGAACATCGTGATCGAAATGGCCAGAGAGAACCAG
ACCACCCAGAAGGGACAGAAGAACAGCCGCGAGAGAATGAAGCGGATCGAAGAGGGCATCAAAGAGCTGG
GCAGCCAGATCCTGAAAGAACACCCCGTGGAAAACACCCAGCTGCAGAACGAGAAGCTGTACCTGTACTA
CCTGCAGAATGGGCGGGATATGTACGTGGACCAGGAACTGGACATCAACCGGCTGTCCGACTACGATGTG
GACCATATCGTGCCTCAGAGCTTTCTGAAGGACGACTCCATCGACAACAAGGTGCTGACCAGAAGCGACA
AGAACCGGGGCAAGAGCGACAACGTGCCCTCCGAAGAGGTCGTGAAGAAGATGAAGAACTACTGGCGGCA
GCTGCTGAACGCCAAGCTGATTACCCAGAGAAAGTTCGACAATCTGACCAAGGCCGAGAGAGGCGGCCTG
AGCGAACTGGATAAGGCCGGCTTCATCAAGAGACAGCTGGTGGAAACCCGGCAGATCACAAAGCACGTGG
CACAGATCCTGGACTCCCGGATGAACACTAAGTACGACGAGAATGACAAGCTGATCCGGGAAGTGAAAGT
GATCACCCTGAAGTCCAAGCTGGTGTCCGATTTCCGGAAGGATTTCCAGTTTTACAAAGTGCGCGAGATC
AACAACTACCACCACGCCCACGACGCCTACCTGAACGCCGTCGTGGGAACCGCCCTGATCAAAAAGTACC
CTAAGCTGGAAAGCGAGTTCGTGTACGGCGACTACAAGGTGTACGACGTGCGGAAGATGATCGCCAAGAG
CGAGCAGGAAATCGGCAAGGCTACCGCCAAGTACTTCTTCTACAGCAACATCATGAACTTTTTCAAGACC
GAGATTACCCTGGCCAACGGCGAGATCCGGAAGCGGCCTCTGATCGAGACAAACGGCGAAACCGGGGAGA
TCGTGTGGGATAAGGGCCGGGATTTTGCCACCGTGCGGAAAGTGCTGAGCATGCCCCAAGTGAATATCGT
GAAAAAGACCGAGGTGCAGACAGGCGGCTTCAGCAAAGAGTCTATCCGTCCCAAGAGGAACAGCGATAAG
CTGATCGCCAGAAAGAAGGACTGGGACCCTAAGAAGTACGGCGGCTTCGTGAGCCCCACCGTGGCCTATT
CTGTGCTGGTGGTGGCCAAAGTGGAAAAGGGCAAGTCCAAGAAACTGAAGAGTGTGAAAGAGCTGCTGGG
GATCACCATCATGGAAAGAAGCAGCTTCGAGAAGAATCCCATCGACTTTCTGGAAGCCAAGGGCTACAAA
GAAGTGAAAAAGGACCTGATCATCAAGCTGCCTAAGTACTCCCTGTTCGAGCTGGAAAACGGCCGGAAGA
GAATGCTGGCCTCTGCCCGGTTCCTGCAGAAGGGAAACGAACTGGCCCTGCCCTCCAAATATGTGAACTT
CCTGTACCTGGCCAGCCACTATGAGAAGCTGAAGGGCTCCCCCGAGGATAATGAGCAGAAACAGCTGTTT
GTGGAACAGCACAAGCACTACCTGGACGAGATCATCGAGCAGATCAGCGAGTTCTCCAAGAGAGTGATCC
TGGCCGACGCTAATCTGGACAAAGTGCTGTCCGCCTACAACAAGCACCGGGATAAGCCCATCAGAGAGCA
GGCCGAGAATATCATCCACCTGTTTACCCTGACCAATCTGGGAGCCCCTAGGGCCTTCAAGTACTTTGAC
ACCACCATCGACCGGAAGGTGTACCGTAGCACCAAAGAGGTGCTGGACGCCACCCTGATCCACCAGAGCA
TCACCGGCCTGTACGAGACACGGATCGACCTGTCTCAGCTGGGAGGTGACTCTGGCGGCTCAAAAAGAAC
CGCCGACGGCAGCGAATTCGAGCCCAAGAAGAAGAGGAAAGTCGGAAGCGGAGCTACTAACTTCAGCCTG
CTGAAGCAGGCTGGAGACGTGGAGGAGAACCCTGGACCTATGGTGAGCAAGGGCGAGGAGCTGTTCACCG
GGGTGGTGCCCATCCTGGTCGAGCTGGACGGCGACGTAAACGGCCACAAGTTCAGCGTGTCCGGCGAGGG
CGAGGGCGATGCCACCTACGGCAAGCTGACCCTGAAGTTCATCTGCACCACCGGCAAGCTGCCCGTGCCC
TGGCCCACCCTCGTGACCACCCTGACCTATGGAGTGCAGTGCTTCAGCCGCTACCCCGACCACATGAAGC
AGCACGACTTCTTCAAGTCCGCCATGCCCGAAGGCTACGTCCAGGAGCGCACCATCTTCTTCAAGGACGA
CGGCAACTACAAGACCCGCGCCGAGGTGAAGTTCGAGGGCGACACCCTGGTGAACCGCATCGAGCTGAAG
GGCATCGACTTCAAGGAGGACGGCAACATCCTGGGGCACAAGCTGGAGTACAACTACAACAGCCACAACG
TCTATATCATGGCCGACAAGCAGAAGAACGGCATCAAGGTGAACTTCAAGATCCGCCACAACATCGAGGA
CGGCAGCGTGCAGCTCGCCGACCACTACCAGCAGAACACCCCCATCGGCGACGGCCCCGTGCTGCTGCCC
GACAACCACTACCTGAGCACCCAGTCCGCCCTGAGCAAAGACCCCAACGAGAAGCGCGATCACATGGTCC
TGCTGGAGTTCGTGACCGCCGCCGGGATCACTCTCGGCATGGACGAGCTGTACAAGTAACCGGTCATCAT
CACCATCACCATTGAGTTTAAACCCGCTGATCAGCCTCGACTGTGCCTTCTAGTTGCCAGCCATCTGTTG
TTTGCCCCTCCCCCGTGCCTTCCTTGACCCTGGAAGGTGCCACTCCCACTGTCCTTTCCTAATAAAATGA
GGAAATTGCATCGCATTGTCTGAGTAGGTGTCATTCTATTCTGGGGGGTGGGGTGGGGCAGGACAGCAAG
GGGGAGGATTGGGAAGACAATAGCAGGCATGCTGGGGATGCGGTGGGCTCTATGGCTTCTGAGGCGGAAA
GAACCAGCTGGGGCTCGATACCGTCGACCTCTAGCTAGAGCTTGGCGTAATCATGGTCATAGCTGTTTCC
TGTGTGAAATTGTTATCCGCTCACAATTCCACACAACATACGAGCCGGAAGCATAAAGTGTAAAGCCTAG
GGTGCCTAATGAGTGAGCTAACTCACATTAATTGCGTTGCGCTCACTGCCCGCTTTCCAGTCGGGAAACC
TGTCGTGCCAGCTGCATTAATGAATCGGCCAACGCGCGGGGAGAGGCGGTTTGCGTATTGGGCGCTCTTC
CGCTTCCTCGCTCACTGACTCGCTGCGCTCGGTCGTTCGGCTGCGGCGAGCGGTATCAGCTCACTCAAAG
GCGGTAATACGGTTATCCACAGAATCAGGGGATAACGCAGGAAAGAACATGTGAGCAAAAGGCCAGCAAA
AGGCCAGGAACCGTAAAAAGGCCGCGTTGCTGGCGTTTTTCCATAGGCTCCGCCCCCCTGACGAGCATCA
CAAAAATCGACGCTCAAGTCAGAGGTGGCGAAACCCGACAGGACTATAAAGATACCAGGCGTTTCCCCCT
GGAAGCTCCCTCGTGCGCTCTCCTGTTCCGACCCTGCCGCTTACCGGATACCTGTCCGCCTTTCTCCCTT
CGGGAAGCGTGGCGCTTTCTCATAGCTCACGCTGTAGGTATCTCAGTTCGGTGTAGGTCGTTCGCTCCAA
GCTGGGCTGTGTGCACGAACCCCCCGTTCAGCCCGACCGCTGCGCCTTATCCGGTAACTATCGTCTTGAG
TCCAACCCGGTAAGACACGACTTATCGCCACTGGCAGCAGCCACTGGTAACAGGATTAGCAGAGCGAGGT
ATGTAGGCGGTGCTACAGAGTTCTTGAAGTGGTGGCCTAACTACGGCTACACTAGAAGAACAGTATTTGG
TATCTGCGCTCTGCTGAAGCCAGTTACCTTCGGAAAAAGAGTTGGTAGCTCTTGATCCGGCAAACAAACC
ACCGCTGGTAGCGGTGGTTTTTTTGTTTGCAAGCAGCAGATTACGCGCAGAAAAAAAGGATCTCAAGAAG
ATCCTTTGATCTTTTCTACGGGGTCTGACACTCAGTGGAACGAAAACTCACGTTAAGGGATTTTGGTCAT
GAGATTATCAAAAAGGATCTTCACCTAGATCCTTTTAAATTAAAAATGAAGTTTTAAATCAATCTAAAGT
ATATATGAGTAAACTTGGTCTGACAGTTACCAATGCTTAATCAGTGAGGCACCTATCTCAGCGATCTGTC
TATTTCGTTCATCCATAGTTGCCTGACTCCCCGTCGTGTAGATAACTACGATACGGGAGGGCTTACCATC
TGGCCCCAGTGCTGCAATGATACCGCGAGACCCACGCTCACCGGCTCCAGATTTATCAGCAATAAACCAG
CCAGCCGGAAGGGCCGAGCGCAGAAGTGGTCCTGCAACTTTATCCGCCTCCATCCAGTCTATTAATTGTT
GCCGGGAAGCTAGAGTAAGTAGTTCGCCAGTTAATAGTTTGCGCAACGTTGTTGCCATTGCTACAGGCAT
CGTGGTGTCACGCTCGTCGTTTGGTATGGCTTCATTCAGCTCCGGTTCCCAACGATCAAGGCGAGTTACA
TGATCCCCCATGTTGTGCAAAAAAGCGGTTAGCTCCTTCGGTCCTCCGATCGTTGTCAGAAGTAAGTTGG
CCGCAGTGTTATCACTCATGGTTATGGCAGCACTGCATAATTCTCTTACTGTCATGCCATCCGTAAGATG
CTTTTCTGTGACTGGTGAGTACTCAACCAAGTCATTCTGAGAATAGTGTATGCGGCGACCGAGTTGCTCT
TGCCCGGCGTCAATACGGGATAATACCGCGCCACATAGCAGAACTTTAAAAGTGCTCATCATTGGAAAAC
GTTCTTCGGGGCGAAAACTCTCAAGGATCTTACCGCTGTTGAGATCCAGTTCGATGTAACCCACTCGTGC
ACCCAACTGATCTTCAGCATCTTTTACTTTCACCAGCGTTTCTGGGTGAGCAAAAACAGGAAGGCAAAAT
GCCGCAAAAAAGGGAATAAGGGCGACACGGAAATGTTGAATACTCATACTCTTCCTTTTTCAATATTATT
GAAGCATTTATCAGGGTTATTGTCTCATGAGCGGATACATATTTGAATGTATTTAGAAAAATAAACAAAT
AGGGGTTCCGCGCACATTTCCCCGAAAAGTGCCACCTGACGTCGACGGATCGGGAGATCGATCTCCCGAT
CCCCTAGGGTCGACTCTCAGTACAATCTGCTCTGATGCCGCATAGTTAAGCCAGTATCTGCTCCCTGCTT
GTGTGTTGGAGGTCGCTGAGTAGTGCGCGAGCAAAATTTAAGCTACAACAAGGCAAGGCTTGACCGACAA
TTGCATGAAGAATCTGCTTAGGGTTAGGCGTTTTGCGCTGCTTCGCGATGTACGGGCCAGATATACGCGT
TGACATTGATTATTGACTAGTTATTAATAGTAATCAATTACGGGGTCATTAGTTCATAGCCCATATATTG
AGTTCCGCGTTACATAACTTACGGTAAATGGCCCGCCTGGCTGACCGCCCAACGACCCCCGCCCATTGAC
GTCAATAATGACGTATGTTCCCATAGTAACGCCAATAGGGACTTTCCATTGACGTCAATGGGTGGAGTAT
TTACGGTAAACTGCCCACTTGGCAGTACATCAAGTGTATC
